Addgene plasmid #228604: pR-CyOFP1
Purpose: Mammalian expression of CyOFP1, for MuSIC barcode construction
Depositing lab: Marc Birtwistle. Depositing organization: Clemson University. Publication: Genetically Encoded Fluorescence Barcodes Allow for Single-Cell Analysis via Spectral Flow Cytometry. Lu X, Pritko DJ, Abravanel ME, Huggins JR, Ogunleye O, Biswas T, Ashy KC, Woods SK, Livingston MWT, Blenner MA, Birtwistle MR. ACS Synth Biol. 2025 May 16;14(5):1533-1548. doi: 10.1021/acssynbio.4c00807. Epub 2025 May 6. PubMed 40326708.
Backbone
  Vector backbone: pReceiver
  Backbone manufacturer: Birtwistle lab
  Vector type: Mammalian Expression
Growth in bacteria
  Bacterial resistance: Kanamycin, 50 μg/mL
  Growth temperature: 37°C
  Growth strain: DH5alpha
  Copy number: High Copy
Gene/Insert
  Gene/Insert name: CyOFP1
  Species: Synthetic
  Insert size (bp): 702
  Mutation: We introduced some silent mutations to avoid essential restriction enzyme sites.
  Promoter: CMV
  Cloning method: Golden Gate
Terms and licenses: Academic/Nonprofit Terms; Industry Terms: Not Available to Industry
Depositor comments: Please visit https://doi.org/10.1101/2024.10.23.619855 for bioRxiv preprint.
How to cite: pR-CyOFP1 was a gift from Marc Birtwistle (Addgene plasmid # 228604 ; http://n2t.net/addgene:228604 ; RRID:Addgene_228604)
