[The description below was written by a language model from this plasmid's Addgene catalogue record and pLannotate feature annotations shown in this document.]
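Description:
pR-CyOFP1 is a small (about 4.2 kb) mammalian expression plasmid built on the pReceiver backbone and designed to express the fluorescent protein CyOFP1 as a component for constructing MuSIC (multiplexed spectral) fluorescence barcodes. It is maintained in E. coli as a high-copy plasmid through a ColE1/pUC-type origin and selected with kanamycin. The resistance marker is the Tn5 aminoglycoside phosphotransferase (NeoR/KanR), which sits downstream of an SV40 early promoter and is followed by a short residual fragment of the bleomycin-resistance gene and an HSV thymidine kinase polyadenylation signal. This arrangement could in principle also support G418 selection in mammalian cells, although the record does not describe that use. An f1 bacteriophage origin is also present, a standard element that permits single-stranded DNA production.

The payload is a simple expression cassette: the human cytomegalovirus immediate-early enhancer and promoter drive the 702 bp CyOFP1 coding sequence, which is terminated by an SV40 polyadenylation signal. CyOFP1 is a constitutively fluorescent, monomeric, rapidly maturing protein derived from Entacmaea quadricolor, notable for its long Stokes shift. The synthetic coding sequence carries silent mutations introduced to remove restriction sites essential to the cloning scheme, and it was inserted by Golden Gate assembly. No tags or fusion partners are annotated.

The plasmid serves both to express CyOFP1 alone in mammalian cells and as a building block for combining fluorescent proteins into genetically encoded barcodes that are resolved at the single-cell level by spectral flow cytometry.
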