Features (pLannotate 1.2.2; 10 found; start..end, strand, type, name):
    220..648     +  rep_origin     f1 ori (sequence partly withheld): f1 bacteriophage origin of replication; arrow indicates direction of (+) strand synthesis
    682..803     -  polyA_signal   SV40 poly(A) signal: SV40 polyadenylation signal
    882..1583    -  CDS            CyOFP1: CyOFP1 is a basic (constitutively fluorescent) long stokes shift fluorescent protein published in 2016, derived from Entacmaea quadricolor. It is reported to be a very rapidly-maturing monomer with moderate acid sensitivity.
   1637..1840    -  promoter       CMV promoter: human cytomegalovirus (CMV) immediate early promoter
   1841..2144    -  enhancer       CMV enhancer: human cytomegalovirus immediate early enhancer
   2325..2913    -  rep_origin     ori: high-copy-number ColE1/pMB1/pBR322/pUC origin of replication
   2972..3019    -  polyA_signal   HSV TK poly(A) signal: herpes simplex virus thymidine kinase polyadenylation signal (Cole and Stacy, 1985)
   3078..3230    -  CDS            ble (fragment): BLE_KLEPN - Experimental evidence at protein level: Swiss-Prot protein existence level 1. Binding protein with a strong affinity to the bleomycin family of antibiotics. Binds to CL990; an antimitotic-antibiotic compound. From Klebsiella pneumoniae.
   3251..4045    -  CDS            NeoR/KanR: aminoglycoside phosphotransferase from Tn5; aph(3')-II (or nptII); confers resistance to neomycin, kanamycin, and G418 (Geneticin®)
   4088..132     -  promoter       SV40 promoter (across the origin): SV40 early promoter
>Addgene plasmid #228604 | pR-CyOFP1 | addgene full sequence | sequence record 452470 | Addgene NGS Result
AAAAAAAATTAGTCAGCCATGGGGCGGAGAATGGGCGGAACTGGGCGGAGTTAGGGGCGGGATGGGCGGA
GTTAGGGGCGGGACTATGGTTGCTGACTAATTGAGATGCATGCTTTGCATACTTCTGCCTGCTGGGGAGC
CTGGGGACTTTCCACACCCTAACTGACACACATTCCACAGCTGGTTCTTTCCGCCTCAGGACTCTTCCTT
TAAGTACTG
[124 nt withheld, positions 220-343]
C
[91 nt withheld, positions 345-435]
A
[49 nt withheld, positions 437-485]
CCTTTGACGTTGGAGTCCACGTTCTTT
[37 nt withheld, positions 513-549]
ACCCTATCTCGGTCTATTCTTTTGATTTATAAGGGATTTTGCCGATTTCGGCCTATTGGTTAAAAAATGA
GCTGATTTAACAAAAATTTAACGCGAATTTTAACAAAATATTAACGCTTACAATTTACGCCTTAAGATAC
ATTGATGAGTTTGGACAAACCACAACTAGAATGCAGTGAAAAAAATGCTTTATTTGTGAAATTTGTGATG
CTATTGCTTTATTTGTAACCATTATAAGCTGCAATAAACAAGTTAACAACAACAATTGCATTCATTTTAT
GTTTCAGAATTCATTATCTAGAATTCGTCTTCAATTATGAAGACATGGAGCCCTTGTACAGCTCGTCCAT
GCCTCCACCCAGGTTGGAGTATCTGGCCACAGCGTGCTCGTACTGCTCGACGTAAGTCTCGTTGTCGGCC
TCCTTGATTCTTTCCAGTCTGCGGTCCACGTAGTGGACGCCGGGCATCTTCACGGGTTTCTTGGACTTGT
ATGTGGTCTTGAAGTTGACGTGTAAGTGTCCACCTCCCACGAGCTTCAGGGCCTTGTCGCATCTTCCTTC
CAGACCTCCGTCAGCTGGGTACATGGTTTCGGTGCTTGGTTCCCAGCCCAGTGTTTTCTTCTGCATCACG
GGGCCGTTGGCTGGGAAGTTCACCCCTCTGACCTTGACGTTGTAGATGAGCTCGCCGTCCTGGAGGCTGG
TGTCCTGGGTGGCGGTCAGCACGCCCCCGTCCTCGAACACCATGACTCTCTCCCATGTGAAGCCCTCAGG
GAAGGACTGCTTAAAATAATCGGGGAGGTCGGCGGGGTACTTGATGAACACCTTGCTCCCGTACATAAAG
TGGGTGGCCAGGATGTCGAATGCGAACGGCAGGGGGCCTCCCTCCACCACCTTGATCCTGTTGGTCTGCT
TGCCCTCGTAGGGCTTGCCCTCCCCTTCGTGGGTGCACTTGAACTGGTGGCCGTTCACGCTGCCTTCCAG
GTACAGCTTGCTTCTCATGTTCTCCTTGATCAGCTCCTCGCCCTTGCTCACCATGGTGGCGGCGGATCCA
TTTCGATAAGCCAGTAAGCACGAGGCTGATCAGCGGTAGCTCTGCTTATATAGACCTCCCACCGTACACG
CCTACCGCCCATTTGCGTCAATGGGGCGGAGTTGTTACGACATTTTGGAAAGTCCCGTTGATTTTGGTGC
CAAAACAAACTCCCATTGACGTCAATGGGGTGGAGACTTGGAAATCCCCGTGAGTCAAACCGCTATCCAC
GCCCATTGATGTACTGCCAAAACCGCATCACCATGGTAATAGCGATGACTAATACGTAGATGTACTGCCA
AGTAGGAAAGTCCCATAAGGTCATGTACTGGGCATAATGCCAGGCGGGCCATTTACCGTCATTGACGTCA
ATAGGGGGCGTACTTGGCATATGATACACTTGATGTACTGCCAAGTGGGCAGTTTACCGTAAATACTCCA
CCCATTGACGTCAATGGAAAGTCCCTATTGGCGTTACTATGGGAACATACGTCATTATTGACGTCAATGG
GCGGGGGTCGTTGGGCGGTCAGCCAGGCGGGCCATTTACCGTAAGTTATGTAACGGCTAGCCGGAACTCC
ATATATGGGCTATGAACTAATGACCCCGTAATTGATTACTATTAATAACTAATGCATGGCGGTAATACGG
TTATCCACAGAATCAGGGGATAACGCAGGAAAGAACATGTGAGCAAAAGGCCAGCAAAAGGCCAGGAACC
GTAAAAAGGCCGCGTTGCTGGCGTTTTTCCATAGGCTCCGCCCCCCTGACGAGCATCACAAAAATCGACG
CTCAAGTCAGAGGTGGCGAAACCCGACAGGACTATAAAGATACCAGGCGTTTCCCCCTGGAAGCTCCCTC
GTGCGCTCTCCTGTTCCGACCCTGCCGCTTACCGGATACCTGTCCGCCTTTCTCCCTTCGGGAAGCGTGG
CGCTTTCTCATAGCTCACGCTGTAGGTATCTCAGTTCGGTGTAGGTCGTTCGCTCCAAGCTGGGCTGTGT
GCACGAACCCCCCGTTCAGCCCGACCGCTGCGCCTTATCCGGTAACTATCGTCTTGAGTCCAACCCGGTA
AGACACGACTTATCGCCACTGGCAGCAGCCACTGGTAACAGGATTAGCAGAGCGAGGTATGTAGGCGGTG
CTACAGAGTTCTTGAAGTGGTGGCCTAACTACGGCTACACTAGAAGAACAGTATTTGGTATCTGCGCTCT
GCTGAAGCCAGTTACCTTCGGAAAAAGAGTTGGTAGCTCTTGATCCGGCAAACAAACCACCGCTGGTAGC
GGTGGTTTTTTTGTTTGCAAGCAGCAGATTACGCGCAGAAAAAAAGGATCTCAAGAAGATCCTTTGATCT
TTTCTACGGGGTCTGACGCTCAGTGGAACGAACCGCGTTTATGAACAAACGACCCAACACCGTGCGTTTT
ATTCTGTCTTTTTATTGCCGTCATAGCGCGGGTTCCTTCCGGTATTGTCTCCTTCCGTGTTTCAGTTAGC
CTCCCCCTAGGGTGGGCGAAGAACTCCAGCATGAGATCCCCGCGCTGGAGGATCATCCAGCCGGCGTCCC
GGAAAACGATTCCGAAGCCCAACCTTTCATAGAAGGCGGCGGTGGAATCGAAATCTCGTGATGGCAGGTT
GGGCGTCGCTTGGTCGGTCATTTCGAACCCCAGAGTCCCGCTCAGAAGAACTCGTCAAGAAGGCGATAGA
AGGCGATGCGCTGCGAATCGGGAGCGGCGATACCGTAAAGCACGAGGAAGCGGTCAGCCCATTCGCCGCC
AAGCTCTTCAGCAATATCACGGGTAGCCAACGCTATGTCCTGATAGCGGTCCGCCACACCCAGCCGGCCA
CAGTCGATGAATCCAGAAAAGCGGCCATTTTCCACCATGATATTCGGCAAGCAGGCATCGCCATGGGTCA
CGACGAGATCCTCGCCGTCGGGCATGCTCGCCTTGAGCCTGGCGAACAGTTCGGCTGGCGCGAGCCCCTG
ATGCTCTTCGTCCAGATCATCCTGATCGACAAGACCGGCTTCCATCCGAGTACGTGCTCGCTCGATGCGA
TGTTTCGCTTGGTGGTCGAATGGGCAGGTAGCCGGATCAAGCGTATGCAGCCGCCGCATTGCATCAGCCA
TGATGGATACTTTCTCGGCAGGAGCAAGGTGAGATGACAGGAGATCCTGCCCCGGCACTTCGCCCAATAG
CAGCCAGTCCCTTCCCGCTTCAGTGACAACGTCGAGCACAGCTGCGCAAGGAACGCCCGTCGTGGCCAGC
CACGATAGCCGCGCTGCCTCGTCTTGCAGTTCATTCAGGGCACCGGACAGGTCGGTCTTGACAAAAAGAA
CCGGGCGCCCCTGCGCTGACAGCCGGAACACGGCGGCATCAGAGCAGCCGATTGTCTGTTGTGCCCAGTC
ATAGCCGAATAGCCTCTCCACCCAAGCGGCCGGAGAACCTGCGTGCAATCCATCTTGTTCAATCATGCGA
AACGATCCTCATCCTGTCTCTTGATCGATCTTTGCAAAAGCCTAGGCCTCCAAAAAAGCCTCCTCACTAC
TTCTGGAATAGCTCAGAGGCCGAGGCGGCCTCGGCCTCTGCATAAAT
