>Addgene plasmid #228604 | pR-CyOFP1 | depositor partial sequence | sequence record 449207 | CyOFP1
ATGGTGAGCAAGGGCGAGGAGCTGATCAAGGAGAACATGAGAAGCAAGCTGTACCTGGAAGGCAGCGTGA
ACGGCCACCAGTTCAAGTGCACCCACGAAGGGGAGGGCAAGCCCTACGAGGGCAAGCAGACCAACAGGAT
CAAGGTGGTGGAGGGAGGCCCCCTGCCGTTCGCATTCGACATCCTGGCCACCCACTTTATGTACGGGAGC
AAGGTGTTCATCAAGTACCCCGCCGACCTCCCCGATTATTTTAAGCAGTCCTTCCCTGAGGGCTTCACAT
GGGAGAGAGTCATGGTGTTCGAGGACGGGGGCGTGCTGACCGCCACCCAGGACACCAGCCTCCAGGACGG
CGAGCTCATCTACAACGTCAAGGTCAGAGGGGTGAACTTCCCAGCCAACGGCCCCGTGATGCAGAAGAAA
ACACTGGGCTGGGAACCAAGCACCGAAACCATGTACCCAGCTGACGGAGGTCTGGAAGGAAGATGCGACA
AGGCCCTGAAGCTCGTGGGAGGTGGACACTTACACGTCAACTTCAAGACCACATACAAGTCCAAGAAACC
CGTGAAGATGCCCGGCGTCCACTACGTGGACCGCAGACTGGAAAGAATCAAGGAGGCCGACAACGAGACT
TACGTCGAGCAGTACGAGCACGCTGTGGCCAGATACTCCAACCTGGGTGGAGGCATGGACGAGCTGTACA
AG
